Addgene plasmid #231524: pHAGE2-TetO-AncSoxB
Purpose: Expresses reconstructed Ancestral SoxB in mammalian cells, for lentivirus generation
Depositing lab: Ralf Jauch. Depositing organization: University of Hong Kong. Publication: The emergence of Sox and POU transcription factors predates the origins of animal stem cells. Gao Y, Tan DS, Girbig M, Hu H, Zhou X, Xie Q, Yeung SW, Lee KS, Ho SY, Cojocaru V, Yan J, Hochberg GKA, de Mendoza A, Jauch R. Nat Commun. 2024 Nov 14;15(1):9868. doi: 10.1038/s41467-024-54152-x. PubMed 39543096.
Backbone
  Vector backbone: pHAGE2-TetO
  Vector type: Lentiviral
Growth in bacteria
  Bacterial resistance: Ampicillin, 100 μg/mL
  Growth temperature: 37°C
  Growth strain: NEB Stable
  Copy number: High Copy
Gene/Insert
  Gene/Insert name: Ancestral SoxB HMG flanked with N- and C-termini of mSox2
  Species: Chimera
  Cloning method: Gene Synthesis
Terms and licenses: Academic/Nonprofit Terms; Industry Terms: Not Available to Industry
Depositor comments: Depositor sequence and Addgene's NGS result show several discrepancies in the insert region. This is due to codon optimization and does not affect plasmid function.
How to cite: pHAGE2-TetO-AncSoxB was a gift from Ralf Jauch (Addgene plasmid # 231524 ; http://n2t.net/addgene:231524 ; RRID:Addgene_231524)
