[The description below was written by a language model from this plasmid's Addgene catalogue record and pLannotate feature annotations shown in this document.]
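Description:
pHAGE2-TetO-AncSoxB is an HIV-1-derived lentiviral transfer plasmid built on the pHAGE2-TetO backbone for doxycycline-regulated expression of a reconstructed ancestral SoxB transcription factor in mammalian cells. It is maintained in E. coli as a high-copy plasmid through a ColE1/pUC-type origin and selected with ampicillin via the β-lactamase gene. The 7,262-nt sequenced record annotates the usual lentiviral cis elements: a truncated 5' LTR, the Ψ packaging signal with an adjoining gag fragment, the Rev response element for Rev-dependent nuclear export of the genomic RNA, and the cPPT/CTS. The 3' end carries a self-inactivating ΔU3 LTR with an embedded loxP site. Because the 3' LTR U3 region is copied to both proviral ends during reverse transcription, such a site would typically flank the integrated provirus and allow Cre-mediated excision, although the record does not state that this is the intended use.

The payload sits between the cPPT and a WPRE, which enhances transcript stability and expression. A tetracycline response element with seven tetO copies joined to a minimal CMV promoter drives the insert, so expression depends on a Tet transactivator that must be supplied separately, as none is annotated here. The insert is a synthetic chimera: an ancestrally reconstructed SoxB HMG DNA-binding domain flanked by the N- and C-terminal regions of mouse Sox2, which explains why the annotation software labels the coding sequence simply as mouse Sox2. The depositor notes that differences between the depositor sequence and the sequencing result in the insert region reflect codon optimisation and do not affect function. No tag, reporter or mammalian selection marker is annotated. The plasmid is intended for producing lentivirus to express the ancestral factor, in work on the evolutionary origins of Sox and POU transcription factors.
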