Features (pLannotate 1.2.2; 27 found; start..end, strand, type, name):
    377..634     +  LTR            5' LTR (truncated): truncated 5' long terminal repeat (LTR) from HIV-1
    681..806     +  misc_feature   HIV-1 Ψ: packaging signal of human immunodeficiency virus type 1
    790..1128    +  CDS            HIV-1 gag (fragment): gag protein from human immunodeficiency virus 1; gag
   1303..1536    +  misc_feature   RRE: The Rev response element (RRE) of HIV-1 allows for Rev-dependent mRNA export from the nucleus to the cytoplasm.
   1913..2013    +  CDS            Rev (fragment): human immunodeficiency virus 1 (HIV-1) Rev protein; rev; enhances nuclear export of unspliced and incompletely spliced viral mRNAs
   2058..2175    +  misc_feature   cPPT/CTS: central polypurine tract and central termination sequence of HIV-1
   2217..2237    -  promoter       SV40 promoter (fragment): SV40 enhancer and early promoter
   2251..2521    +  protein_bind   tetracycline response element: contains seven copies of the tetracycline operator tetO tetracycline repressor TetR
   2532..2549    +  misc_feature   MCS (fragment): pUC18/19 multiple cloning site
   2549..2616    +  promoter       tight TRE promoter (fragment): Tet-responsive promoter PTight, consisting of seven tet operator sequences followed by the minimal CMV promoter
   2691..3647    +  CDS            Sox2: SOX2_MOUSE - Also known as Sox-2. Experimental evidence at protein level: Swiss-Prot protein existence level 1. Transcription factor that forms a trimeric complex with POU5F1 (OCT3/4) on DNA and controls the expression of a number of genes involved in embryonic development such as YES1, FGF4, UTF1 and ZFP206 (PubMed:15863505, PubMed:17097055, PubMed:19740739). Binds to the proximal enhancer region of NANOG (PubMed:15863505). Critical for early embryogenesis and for embryonic stem cell pluripotency (By similarity). Downstream SRRT target that mediates the promotion of neural stem cell self-rene
   3670..4258    +  misc_feature   WPRE: woodchuck hepatitis virus posttranscriptional regulatory element
   4311..4330    +  misc_feature   cPPT/CTS (fragment): central polypurine tract and central termination sequence of HIV-1
   4332..4367    +  LTR            3' LTR (ΔU3) (fragment): self-inactivating 3' long terminal repeat (LTR) from HIV-1
   4388..4421    +  protein_bind   loxP: Cre-mediated recombination occurs in the 8-bp core sequence (GCATACAT). Cre recombinase
   4440..4620    +  LTR            5' LTR (truncated): truncated 5' long terminal repeat (LTR) from HIV-1
   4753..4857    +  promoter       AmpR promoter: bla
   4858..5718    +  CDS            AmpR: β-lactamase; bla; confers resistance to ampicillin, carbenicillin, and related antibiotics
   5889..6477    +  rep_origin     ori: high-copy-number ColE1/pMB1/pBR322/pUC origin of replication
   6660..6714    +  CDS            lacI (fragment): lac repressor; lacI; The lac repressor binds to the lac operator to inhibit transcription in E. coli. This inhibition can be relieved by adding lactose or isopropyl-β-D-thiogalactopyranoside (IPTG).
   6720..6813    +  rep_origin     SV40 ori (fragment): SV40 origin of replication
   6838..6875    +  CDS            lacI (fragment): lac repressor; lacI; The lac repressor binds to the lac operator to inhibit transcription in E. coli. This inhibition can be relieved by adding lactose or isopropyl-β-D-thiogalactopyranoside (IPTG).
   6888..6909    +  protein_bind   CAP binding site: CAP binding activates transcription in the presence of cAMP. E. coli catabolite activator protein
   6924..6954    +  promoter       lac promoter: promoter for the E. coli lac operon
   6962..6978    +  protein_bind   lac operator: The lac repressor binds to the lac operator to inhibit transcription in E. coli. This inhibition can be relieved by adding lactose or isopropyl-β-D-thiogalactopyranoside (IPTG). lac repressor encoded by lacI
   7012..7095    +  polyA_signal   SV40 poly(A) signal (fragment): SV40 polyadenylation signal
   7262..329     +  CDS            nef (fragment) (across the origin): NEF_HV1BR - Experimental evidence at protein level: Swiss-Prot protein existence level 1. Extracellular Nef protein targets CD4(+) T-lymphocytes for apoptosis by interacting with CXCR4 surface receptors (PubMed:14990729). From Human immunodeficiency virus type 1 group M subtype B (isolate BRU/LAI) (HIV-1).
>Addgene plasmid #231524 | pHAGE2-TetO-AncSoxB | addgene full sequence | sequence record 465424 | Addgene NGS Result
TGGAAGGGCTAATTCACTCCCAAAGAAGACAAGATATCCTTGATCTGTGGATCTACCACACACAAGGCTA
CTTCCCTGATTAGCAGAACTACACACCAGGGCCAGGGGTCAGATATCCACTGACCTTTGGATGGTGCTAC
AAGCTAGTACCAGTTGAGCCAGATAAGGTAGAAGAGGCCAATAAAGGAGAGAACACCAGCTTGTTACACC
CTGTGAGCCTGCATGGGATGGATGACCCGGAGAGAGAAGTGTTAGAGTGGAGGTTTGACAGCCGCCTAGC
ATTTCATCACGTGGCCCGAGAGCTGCATCCGGAGTACTTCAAGAACTGCTGATATCGAGCTTGCTACAAG
GGACTTTCCGCTGGGGACTTTCCAGGGAGGCGTGGCCTGGGCGGGACTGGGGAGTGGCGAGCCCTCAGAT
CCTGCATATAAGCAGCTGCTTTTTGCCTGTACTGGGTCTCTCTGGTTAGACCAGATCTGAGCCTGGGAGC
TCTCTGGCTAACTAGGGAACCCACTGCTTAAGCCTCAATAAAGCTTGCCTTGAGTGCTTCAAGTAGTGTG
TGCCCGTCTGTTGTGTGACTCTGGTAACTAGAGATCCCTCAGACCCTTTTAGTCAGTGTGGAAAATCTCT
AGCAGTGGCGCCCGAACAGGGACTTGAAAGCGAAAGGGAAACCAGAGGAGCTCTCTCGACGCAGGACTCG
GCTTGCTGAAGCGCGCACGGCAAGAGGCGAGGGGCGGCGACTGGTGAGTACGCCAAAAATTTTGACTAGC
GGAGGCTAGAAGGAGAGAGATGGGTGCGAGAGCGTCAGTATTAAGCGGGGGAGAATTAGATCGCGATGGG
AAAAAATTCGGTTAAGGCCAGGGGGAAAGAAAAAATATAAATTAAAACATATAGTATGGGCAAGCAGGGA
GCTAGAACGATTCGCAGTTAATCCTGGCCTGTTAGAAACATCAGAAGGCTGTAGACAAATACTGGGACAG
CTACAACCATCCCTTCAGACAGGATCAGAAGAACTTAGATCATTATATAATACAGTAGCAACCCTCTATT
GTGTGCATCAAAGGATAGAGATAAAAGACACCAAGGAAGCTTTAGACAAGATAGAGGAAGAGCAAAACAA
AAGTAAGACCACCGCACAGCAAGCGGCCGGCCGCTGATCTTCAGACCTGGAGGAGGAGATATGAGGGACA
ATTGGAGAAGTGAATTATATAAATATAAAGTAGTAAAAATTGAACCATTAGGAGTAGCACCCACCAAGGC
AAAGAGAAGAGTGGTGCAGAGAGAAAAAAGAGCAGTGGGAATAGGAGCTTTGTTCCTTGGGTTCTTGGGA
GCAGCAGGAAGCACTATGGGCGCAGCGTCAATGACGCTGACGGTACAGGCCAGACAATTATTGTCTGGTA
TAGTGCAGCAGCAGAACAATTTGCTGAGGGCTATTGAGGCGCAACAGCATCTGTTGCAACTCACAGTCTG
GGGCATCAAGCAGCTCCAGGCAAGAATCCTGGCTGTGGAAAGATACCTAAAGGATCAACAGCTCCTGGGG
ATTTGGGGTTGCTCTGGAAAACTCATTTGCACCACTGCTGTGCCTTGGAATGCTAGTTGGAGTAATAAAT
CTCTGGAACAGATTTGGAATCACACGACCTGGATGGAGTGGGACAGAGAAATTAACAATTACACAAGCTT
AATACACTCCTTAATTGAAGAATCGCAAAACCAGCAAGAAAAGAATGAACAAGAATTATTGGAATTAGAT
AAATGGGCAAGTTTGTGGAATTGGTTTAACATAACAAATTGGCTGTGGTATATAAAATTATTCATAATGA
TAGTAGGAGGCTTGGTAGGTTTAAGAATAGTTTTTGCTGTACTTTCTATAGTGAATAGAGTTAGGCAGGG
ATATTCACCATTATCGTTTCAGACCCACCTCCCAACCCCGAGGGGACCCGACAGGCCCGAAGGAATAGAA
GAAGAAGGTGGAGAGAGAGACAGAGACAGATCCATTCGATTAGTGAACGGATCTCGACGGTATCGCCGAA
TTCACAAATGGCAGTATTCATCCACAATTTTAAAAGAAAAGGGGGGATTGGGGGGTACAGTGCAGGGGAA
AGAATAGTAGACATAATAGCAACAGACATACAAACTAAAGAATTACAAAAACAAATTACAAAAATTCAAA
ATTTTCGGGTTTATTACAGGGACAGCAGAGATCCAGTTTGGACTAGTCCACACCCTAACTGACACACTCG
AGTTTACCACTCCCTATCAGTGATAGAGAAAAGTGAAAGTCGAGTTTACCACTCCCTATCAGTGATAGAG
AAAAGTGAAAGTCGAGTTTACCACTCCCTATCAGTGATAGAGAAAAGTGAAAGTCGAGTTTACCACTCCC
TATCAGTGATAGAGAAAAGTGAAAGTCGAGTTTACCACTCCCTATCAGTGATAGAGAAAAGTGAAAGTCG
AGTTTACCACTCCCTATCAGTGATAGAGAAAAGTGAAAGTCGAGTTTACCACTCCCTATCAGTGATAGAG
AAAAGTGAAAGTCGAGCTCGGTACCCGGGTCGAGGTAGGCATGTACGGTGGGAGGCCTATATAAGCAGAG
CTCGTTTAGTGAACCGTCAGATCGCCTGGAGACGCCATCCACGCTGTTTTGACCTCCATAGAAGACACCG
GGACCGATCCAGCCTGCGGCCACCACCGGTATGTACAACATGATGGAGACCGAGCTGAAGCCCCCCGGCC
CTCAGCAAGCTAGCGGCGGAGGCGGAGGAGGCGGAAACGCTACCGCCGCTGCCACCGGCGGCAATCAGAA
GAACAGCCCTGACCACATCAAGAGGCCTATGAACGCCTTCATGGTGTGGAGCAAGGAGCAGAGGAGGAAG
ATCGCCCAAGAGAACCCTAAGATGCACAACAGCGAGATCAGCAAGAGGCTGGGCGCCGAGTGGAAGATGC
TGAGCGACGAGGAGAAGAGGCCTTTCGTGGAGGAGGCCAAGAGGCTGAGGGCTCAGCACATGAAGGAGCA
CCCTGACTACAAGTATAGGCCTAGGAGGAAGAAAAAGACCCTGATGAAGAAGGATAAATACACCCTGCCC
GGCGGCCTGCTGGCTCCTGGCGGCAACTCCATGGCTAGCGGCGTCGGCGTCGGCGCCGGACTGGGCGCCG
GCGTGAATCAGAGGATGGACAGCTACGCCCACATGAACGGCTGGAGCAACGGCAGCTACAGCATGATGCA
AGAGCAGCTGGGCTACCCTCAGCACCCTGGCCTGAACGCCCACGGCGCCGCTCAGATGCAGCCTATGCAT
AGGTACGACGTGAGCGCCCTGCAGTACAACAGCATGACAAGCAGCCAAACCTACATGAACGGCAGCCCTA
CCTACAGCATGAGCTACAGCCAACAAGGCACCCCTGGCATGGCCCTGGGCAGCATGGGCAGCGTGGTGAA
GAGCGAGGCTAGCAGCAGCCCTCCTGTGGTGACAAGCAGCAGCCACAGCAGAGCCCCTTGCCAAGCCGGC
GACCTGAGGGACATGATCAGCATGTACCTGCCTGGCGCCGAGGTGCCTGAGCCTGCCGCCCCTAGCAGAC
TGCACATGGCTCAGCACTATCAGAGCGGCCCTGTGCCTGGCACCGCCATCAACGGCACCCTGCCTCTGAG
CCACATGTGAGTCGACATCGATAGATCCTAATCAACCTCTGGATTACAAAATTTGTGAAAGATTGACTGG
TATTCTTAACTATGTTGCTCCTTTTACGCTATGTGGATACGCTGCTTTAATGCCTTTGTATCATGCTATT
GCTTCCCGTATGGCTTTCATTTTCTCCTCCTTGTATAAATCCTGGTTGCTGTCTCTTTATGAGGAGTTGT
GGCCCGTTGTCAGGCAACGTGGCGTGGTGTGCACTGTGTTTGCTGACGCAACCCCCACTGGTTGGGGCAT
TGCCACCACCTGTCAGCTCCTTTCCGGGACTTTCGCTTTCCCCCTCCCTATTGCCACGGCGGAACTCATC
GCCGCCTGCCTTGCCCGCTGCTGGACAGGGGCTCGGCTGTTGGGCACTGACAATTCCGTGGTGTTGTCGG
GGAAATCATCGTCCTTTCCTTGGCTGCTCGCCTGTGTTGCCACCTGGATTCTGCGCGGGACGTCCTTCTG
CTACGTCCCTTCGGCCCTCAATCCAGCGGACCTTCCTTCCCGCGGCCTGCTGCCGGCTCTGCGGCCTCTT
CCGCGTCTTCGCCTTCGCCCTCAGACGAGTCGGATCTCCCTTTGGGCCGCCTCCCCGCCTGGTACCTTTA
AGACCAATGACTTACAAGGCAGCTGTAGATCTTAGCCACTTTTTAAAAGAAAAGGGGGGACTGGAAGGGC
TAATTCACTCCCAACGAAGACAAGATCACCTGCAGGACAGGCGCGCCATAACTTCGTATAGCATACATTA
TACGAAGTTATCTGCTTTTTGCTTGTACTGGGTCTCTCTGGTTAGACCAGATCTGAGCCTGGGAGCTCTC
TGGCTAACTAGGGAACCCACTGCTTAAGCCTCAATAAAGCTTGCCTTGAGTGCTTCAAGTAGTGTGTGCC
CGTCTGTTGTGTGACTCTGGTAACTAGAGATCCCTCAGACCCTTTTAGTCAGTGTGGAAAATCTCTAGCA
CCCGGGCGATTAAGGAAAGGGCTAGATCATTCTTGAAGACGAAAGGGCCTCGTGATACGCCTATTTTTAT
AGGTTAATGTCATGATAATAATGGTTTCTTAGACGTCAGGTGGCACTTTTCGGGGAAATGTGCGCGGAAC
CCCTATTTGTTTATTTTTCTAAATACATTCAAATATGTATCCGCTCATGAGACAATAACCCTGATAAATG
CTTCAATAATATTGAAAAAGGAAGAGTATGAGTATTCAACATTTCCGTGTCGCCCTTATTCCCTTTTTTG
CGGCATTTTGCCTTCCTGTTTTTGCTCACCCAGAAACGCTGGTGAAAGTAAAAGATGCTGAAGATCAGTT
GGGTGCACGAGTGGGTTACATCGAACTGGATCTCAACAGCGGTAAGATCCTTGAGAGTTTTCGCCCCGAA
GAACGTTTTCCAATGATGAGCACTTTTAAAGTTCTGCTATGTGGCGCGGTATTATCCCGTGTTGACGCCG
GGCAAGAGCAACTCGGTCGCCGCATACACTATTCTCAGAATGACTTGGTTGAGTACTCACCAGTCACAGA
AAAGCATCTTACGGATGGCATGACAGTAAGAGAATTATGCAGTGCTGCCATAACCATGAGTGATAACACT
GCGGCCAACTTACTTCTGACAACGATCGGAGGACCGAAGGAGCTAACCGCTTTTTTGCACAACATGGGGG
ATCATGTAACTCGCCTTGATCGTTGGGAACCGGAGCTGAATGAAGCCATACCAAACGACGAGCGTGACAC
CACGATGCCTGTAGCAATGGCAACAACGTTGCGCAAACTATTAACTGGCGAACTACTTACTCTAGCTTCC
CGGCAACAATTAATAGACTGGATGGAGGCGGATAAAGTTGCAGGACCACTTCTGCGCTCGGCCCTTCCGG
CTGGCTGGTTTATTGCTGATAAATCTGGAGCCGGTGAGCGTGGGTCTCGCGGTATCATTGCAGCACTGGG
GCCAGATGGTAAGCCCTCCCGTATCGTAGTTATCTACACGACGGGGAGTCAGGCAACTATGGATGAACGA
AATAGACAGATCGCTGAGATAGGTGCCTCACTGATTAAGCATTGGTAACTGTCAGACCAAGTTTACTCAT
ATATACTTTAGATTGATTTAAAACTTCATTTTTAATTTAAAAGGATCTAGGTGAAGATCCTTTTTGATAA
TCTCATGACCAAAATCCCTTAACGTGAGTTTTCGTTCCACTGAGCGTCAGACCCCGTAGAAAAGATCAAA
GGATCTTCTTGAGATCCTTTTTTTCTGCGCGTAATCTGCTGCTTGCAAACAAAAAAACCACCGCTACCAG
CGGTGGTTTGTTTGCCGGATCAAGAGCTACCAACTCTTTTTCCGAAGGTAACTGGCTTCAGCAGAGCGCA
GATACCAAATACTGTTCTTCTAGTGTAGCCGTAGTTAGGCCACCACTTCAAGAACTCTGTAGCACCGCCT
ACATACCTCGCTCTGCTAATCCTGTTACCAGTGGCTGCTGCCAGTGGCGATAAGTCGTGTCTTACCGGGT
TGGACTCAAGACGATAGTTACCGGATAAGGCGCAGCGGTCGGGCTGAACGGGGGGTTCGTGCACACAGCC
CAGCTTGGAGCGAACGACCTACACCGAACTGAGATACCTACAGCGTGAGCTATGAGAAAGCGCCACGCTT
CCCGAAGGGAGAAAGGCGGACAGGTATCCGGTAAGCGGCAGGGTCGGAACAGGAGAGCGCACGAGGGAGC
TTCCAGGGGGAAACGCCTGGTATCTTTATAGTCCTGTCGGGTTTCGCCACCTCTGACTTGAGCGTCGATT
TTTGTGATGCTCGTCAGGGGGGCGGAGCCTATGGAAAAACGCCAGCAACGCGGCCTTTTTACGGTTCCTG
GCCTTTTGCTGGCCTTTTGCTCACATGTTCTTTCCTGCGTTATCCCCTGATTCTGTGGATAACCGTATTA
CCGCCTTTGAGTGAGCTGATACCGCTCGCCGCAGCCGAACGACCGAGCGCAGCGAGTCAGTGAGCGAGGA
AGCGGAAGAGCGCCCAATACGCAAACCGCCTCTCCCCGCGCGTTGGCCGATTCATTAATGCAGCAAGCTC
ATGGCTGACTAATTTTTTTTATTTATGCAGAGGCCGAGGCCGCCTCGGCCTCTGAGCTATTCCAGAAGTA
GTGAGGAGGCTTTTTTGGAGGCCTAGGCTTTTGCAAAAAGCTCCCCGTGGCACGACAGGTTTCCCGACTG
GAAAGCGGGCAGTGAGCGCAACGCAATTAATGTGAGTTAGCTCACTCATTAGGCACCCCAGGCTTTACAC
TTTATGCTTCCGGCTCGTATGTTGTGTGGAATTGTGAGCGGATAACAATTTCACACAGGAAACAGCTATG
ACATGATTACGAATTTCACAAATAAAGCATTTTTTTCACTGCATTCTAGTTGTGGTTTGTCCAAACTCAT
CAATGTATCTTATCATGTCTGGATCAACTGGATAACTCAAGCTAACCAAAATCATCCCAAACTTCCCACC
CCATACCCTATTACCACTGCCAATTACCTGTGGTTTCATTTACTCTAAACCTGTGATTCCTCTGAATTAT
TTTCATTTTAAAGAAATTGTATTTGTTAAATATGTACTACAAACTTAGTAGT
